>Addgene plasmid #26310 | pcDNA3.2/V5 hsa-mir-150 | addgene full sequence | sequence record 298844 | Addgene NGS Result
GACATTGATTATTGACTAGTTATTAATAGTAATCAATTACGGGGTCATTAGTTCATAGCCCATATATGGA
GTTCCGCGTTACATAACTTACGGTAAATGGCCCGCCTGGCTGACCGCCCAACGACCCCCGCCCATTGACG
TCAATAATGACGTATGTTCCCATAGTAACGCCAATAGGGACTTTCCATTGACGTCAATGGGTGGAGTATT
TACGGTAAACTGCCCACTTGGCAGTACATCAAGTGTATCATATGCCAAGTACGCCCCCTATTGACGTCAA
TGACGGTAAATGGCCCGCCTGGCATTATGCCCAGTACATGACCTTATGGGACTTTCCTACTTGGCAGTAC
ATCTACGTATTAGTCATCGCTATTACCATGGTGATGCGGTTTTGGCAGTACATCAATGGGCGTGGATAGC
GGTTTGACTCACGGGGATTTCCAAGTCTCCACCCCATTGACGTCAATGGGAGTTTGTTTTGGCACCAAAA
TCAACGGGACTTTCCAAAATGTCGTAACAACTCCGCCCCATTGACGCAAATGGGCGGTAGGCGTGTACGG
TGGGAGGTCTATATAAGCAGAGCTCTCTGGCTAACTAGAGAACCCACTGCTTACTGGCTTATCGAAATTA
ATACGACTCACTATAGGGAGACCCAAGCTGGCTAGTTAAGCTATCAACAAGTTTGTACAAAAAAGCAGGC
TCATATGGGAGTGGGTGTGCAGTTTCTGCGACTCAGGGTGGCGTCCCCCCAACCTGTCCCTGCCCCTTCC
TGCCCTCTTTGATGCGGCCCCACTTCCTCTGGCAGGAACCCCCGCCCTCCCTGGACCTGGGTATAAGGCA
GGGACTGGGCCCACGGGGAGGCAGCGTCCCCGAGGCAGCAGCGGCAGCGGCGGCTCCTCTCCCCATGGCC
CTGTCTCCCAACCCTTGTACCAGTGCTGGGCTCAGACCCTGGTACAGGCCTGGGGGACAGGGACCTGGGG
ACCCCGGCACCGGCAGGCCCCAAGGGGTGAGGTGAGCGGGCATTGGGACCTCCCCTCCCTGTACTCCCAT
CTCTGCTGCGGCTTTTATGCGTCTCTCCCCTTCGGGTCCCACATATCCTCTGGTGCGCTCCTGCCTCACC
GCCCCCACCCCATGCCTGTCGTCCCCACCTCTGTGTGATGCGCAAAGTAAGCTTACCCAGCTTTCTTGTA
CAAAGTGGTTGATCTAGAGGGCCCGCGGTTCGAAGGTAAGCCTATCCCTAACCCTCTCCTCGGTCTCGAT
TCTACGCGTACCGGTTAGTAATGAGTTTAAACGGGGGAGGCTAACTGAAACACGGAAGGAGACAATACCG
GAAGGAACCCGCGCTATGACGGCAATAAAAAGACAGAATAAAACGCACGGGTGTTGGGTCGTTTGTTCAT
AAACGCGGGGTTCGGTCCCAGGGCTGGCACTCTGTCGATACCCCACCGAGACCCCATTGGGGCCAATACG
CCCGCGTTTCTTCCTTTTCCCCACCCCACCCCCCAAGTTCGGGTGAAGGCCCAGGGCTCGCAGCCAACGT
CGGGGCGGCAGGCCCTGCCATAGCAGATCTGCGCAGCTGGGGCTCTAGGGGGTATCCCC
[124 nt withheld, positions 1600-1723]
C
[91 nt withheld, positions 1725-1815]
A
[49 nt withheld, positions 1817-1865]
CCTTTGACGTTGGAGTCCACGTTCTTT
[37 nt withheld, positions 1893-1929]
ACCCTATCTCGGTCTATTCTTTTGATTTATAAGGGATTTTGCCGATTTCGGCCTATTGGTTAAAAAATGA
GCTGATTTAACAAAAATTTAACGCGAATTAATTCTGTGGAATGTGTGTCAGTTAGGGTGTGGAAAGTCCC
CAGGCTCCCCAGCAGGCAGAAGTATGCAAAGCATGCATCTCAATTAGTCAGCAACCAGGTGTGGAAAGTC
CCCAGGCTCCCCAGCAGGCAGAAGTATGCAAAGCATGCATCTCAATTAGTCAGCAACCATAGTCCCGCCC
CTAACTCCGCCCATCCCGCCCCTAACTCCGCCCAGTTCCGCCCATTCTCCGCCCCATGGCTGACTAATTT
TTTTTATTTATGCAGAGGCCGAGGCCGCCTCTGCCTCTGAGCTATTCCAGAAGTAGTGAGGAGGCTTTTT
TGGAGGCCTAGGCTTTTGCAAAAAGCTCCCGGGAGCTTGTATATCCATTTTCGGATCTGATCAAGAGACA
GGATGAGGATCGTTTCGCATGATTGAACAAGATGGATTGCACGCAGGTTCTCCGGCCGCTTGGGTGGAGA
GGCTATTCGGCTATGACTGGGCACAACAGACAATCGGCTGCTCTGATGCCGCCGTGTTCCGGCTGTCAGC
GCAGGGGCGCCCGGTTCTTTTTGTCAAGACCGACCTGTCCGGTGCCCTGAATGAACTGCAGGACGAGGCA
GCGCGGCTATCGTGGCTGGCCACGACGGGCGTTCCTTGCGCAGCTGTGCTCGACGTTGTCACTGAAGCGG
GAAGGGACTGGCTGCTATTGGGCGAAGTGCCGGGGCAGGATCTCCTGTCATCTCACCTTGCTCCTGCCGA
GAAAGTATCCATCATGGCTGATGCAATGCGGCGGCTGCATACGCTTGATCCGGCTACCTGCCCATTCGAC
CACCAAGCGAAACATCGCATCGAGCGAGCACGTACTCGGATGGAAGCCGGTCTTGTCGATCAGGATGATC
TGGACGAAGAGCATCAGGGGCTCGCGCCAGCCGAACTGTTCGCCAGGCTCAAGGCGCGCATGCCCGACGG
CGAGGATCTCGTCGTGACCCATGGCGATGCCTGCTTGCCGAATATCATGGTGGAAAATGGCCGCTTTTCT
GGATTCATCGACTGTGGCCGGCTGGGTGTGGCGGACCGCTATCAGGACATAGCGTTGGCTACCCGTGATA
TTGCTGAAGAGCTTGGCGGCGAATGGGCTGACCGCTTCCTCGTGCTTTACGGTATCGCCGCTCCCGATTC
GCAGCGCATCGCCTTCTATCGCCTTCTTGACGAGTTCTTCTGAGCGGGACTCTGGGGTTCGCGAAATGAC
CGACCAAGCGACGCCCAACCTGCCATCACGAGATTTCGATTCCACCGCCGCCTTCTATGAAAGGTTGGGC
TTCGGAATCGTTTTCCGGGACGCCGGCTGGATGATCCTCCAGCGCGGGGATCTCATGCTGGAGTTCTTCG
CCCACCCCAACTTGTTTATTGCAGCTTATAATGGTTACAAATAAAGCAATAGCATCACAAATTTCACAAA
TAAAGCATTTTTTTCACTGCATTCTAGTTGTGGTTTGTCCAAACTCATCAATGTATCTTATCATGTCTGT
ATACCGTCGACCTCTAGCTAGAGCTTGGCGTAATCATGGTCATAGCTGTTTCCTGTGTGAAATTGTTATC
CGCTCACAATTCCACACAACATACGAGCCGGAAGCATAAAGTGTAAAGCCTGGGGTGCCTAATGAGTGAG
CTAACTCACATTAATTGCGTTGCGCTCACTGCCCGCTTTCCAGTCGGGAAACCTGTCGTGCCAGCTGCAT
TAATGAATCGGCCAACGCGCGGGGAGAGGCGGTTTGCGTATTGGGCGCTCTTCCGCTTCCTCGCTCACTG
ACTCGCTGCGCTCGGTCGTTCGGCTGCGGCGAGCGGTATCAGCTCACTCAAAGGCGGTAATACGGTTATC
CACAGAATCAGGGGATAACGCAGGAAAGAACATGTGAGCAAAAGGCCAGCAAAAGGCCAGGAACCGTAAA
AAGGCCGCGTTGCTGGCGTTTTTCCATAGGCTCCGCCCCCCTGACGAGCATCACAAAAATCGACGCTCAA
GTCAGAGGTGGCGAAACCCGACAGGACTATAAAGATACCAGGCGTTTCCCCCTGGAAGCTCCCTCGTGCG
CTCTCCTGTTCCGACCCTGCCGCTTACCGGATACCTGTCCGCCTTTCTCCCTTCGGGAAGCGTGGCGCTT
TCTCATAGCTCACGCTGTAGGTATCTCAGTTCGGTGTAGGTCGTTCGCTCCAAGCTGGGCTGTGTGCACG
AACCCCCCGTTCAGCCCGACCGCTGCGCCTTATCCGGTAACTATCGTCTTGAGTCCAACCCGGTAAGACA
CGACTTATCGCCACTGGCAGCAGCCACTGGTAACAGGATTAGCAGAGCGAGGTATGTAGGCGGTGCTACA
GAGTTCTTGAAGTGGTGGCCTAACTACGGCTACACTAGAAGAACAGTATTTGGTATCTGCGCTCTGCTGA
AGCCAGTTACCTTCGGAAAAAGAGTTGGTAGCTCTTGATCCGGCAAACAAACCACCGCTGGTAGCGGTGG
TTTTTTTGTTTGCAAGCAGCAGATTACGCGCAGAAAAAAAGGATCTCAAGAAGATCCTTTGATCTTTTCT
ACGGGGTCTGACGCTCAGTGGAACGAAAACTCACGTTAAGGGATTTTGGTCATGAGATTATCAAAAAGGA
TCTTCACCTAGATCCTTTTAAATTAAAAATGAAGTTTTAAATCAATCTAAAGTATATATGAGTAAACTTG
GTCTGACAGTTACCAATGCTTAATCAGTGAGGCACCTATCTCAGCGATCTGTCTATTTCGTTCATCCATA
GTTGCCTGACTCCCCGTCGTGTAGATAACTACGATACGGGAGGGCTTACCATCTGGCCCCAGTGCTGCAA
TGATACCGCGAGACCCACGCTCACCGGCTCCAGATTTATCAGCAATAAACCAGCCAGCCGGAAGGGCCGA
GCGCAGAAGTGGTCCTGCAACTTTATCCGCCTCCATCCAGTCTATTAATTGTTGCCGGGAAGCTAGAGTA
AGTAGTTCGCCAGTTAATAGTTTGCGCAACGTTGTTGCCATTGCTACAGGCATCGTGGTGTCACGCTCGT
CGTTTGGTATGGCTTCATTCAGCTCCGGTTCCCAACGATCAAGGCGAGTTACATGATCCCCCATGTTGTG
CAAAAAAGCGGTTAGCTCCTTCGGTCCTCCGATCGTTGTCAGAAGTAAGTTGGCCGCAGTGTTATCACTC
ATGGTTATGGCAGCACTGCATAATTCTCTTACTGTCATGCCATCCGTAAGATGCTTTTCTGTGACTGGTG
AGTACTCAACCAAGTCATTCTGAGAATAGTGTATGCGGCGACCGAGTTGCTCTTGCCCGGCGTCAATACG
GGATAATACCGCGCCACATAGCAGAACTTTAAAAGTGCTCATCATTGGAAAACGTTCTTCGGGGCGAAAA
CTCTCAAGGATCTTACCGCTGTTGAGATCCAGTTCGATGTAACCCACTCGTGCACCCAACTGATCTTCAG
CATCTTTTACTTTCACCAGCGTTTCTGGGTGAGCAAAAACAGGAAGGCAAAATGCCGCAAAAAAGGGAAT
AAGGGCGACACGGAAATGTTGAATACTCATACTCTTCCTTTTTCAATATTATTGAAGCATTTATCAGGGT
TATTGTCTCATGAGCGGATACATATTTGAATGTATTTAGAAAAATAAACAAATAGGGGTTCCGCGCACAT
TTCCCCGAAAAGTGCCACCTGACGTCGACGGATCGGGAGATCTCCCGATCCCCTATGGTGCACTCTCAGT
ACAATCTGCTCTGATGCCGCATAGTTAAGCCAGTATCTGCTCCCTGCTTGTGTGTTGGAGGTCGCTGAGT
AGTGCGCGAGCAAAATTTAAGCTACAACAAGGCAAGGCTTGACCGACAATTGCATGAAGAATCTGCTTAG
GGTTAGGCGTTTTGCGCTGCTTCGCGATGTACGGGCCAGATATACGCGTT
Features (pLannotate 1.2.2; 23 found; start..end, strand, type, name):
      1..380     +  enhancer       CMV enhancer: human cytomegalovirus immediate early enhancer
    381..584     +  promoter       CMV promoter: human cytomegalovirus (CMV) immediate early promoter
    580..613     +  LTR            5' LTR (truncated) (fragment): truncated 5' long terminal repeat (LTR) from HIV-1
    629..647     +  promoter       T7 promoter: promoter for bacteriophage T7 RNA polymerase
    677..701     +  protein_bind   attB1: mutant version of attB; recombination site for the Gateway® BP reaction BP Clonase™
    900..979     +  ncRNA          mir-150: Accession: RF00767 - microRNA mir-150
   1175..1199    -  protein_bind   attB2: mutant version of attB; recombination site for the Gateway® BP reaction BP Clonase™
   1225..1266    +  CDS            V5 tag: epitope tag from simian virus 5
   1350..1398    +  polyA_signal   HSV TK poly(A) signal: herpes simplex virus thymidine kinase polyadenylation signal (Cole and Stacy, 1985)
   1489..1505    -  polyA_signal   bGH poly(A) signal (fragment): bovine growth hormone polyadenylation signal
   1600..2028    +  rep_origin     f1 ori (sequence partly withheld): f1 bacteriophage origin of replication; arrow indicates direction of (+) strand synthesis
   2042..2371    +  promoter       SV40 promoter: SV40 enhancer and early promoter
   2438..3229    +  CDS            neo: KKA2_KLEPN - Also known as kan, nptII. Experimental evidence at protein level: Swiss-Prot protein existence level 1. Resistance to kanamycin, neomycin, paromomycin, ribostamycin, butirosin and gentamicin B. From Klebsiella pneumoniae.
   3255..3413    +  CDS            ble (fragment): BLE_KLEPN - Experimental evidence at protein level: Swiss-Prot protein existence level 1. Binding protein with a strong affinity to the bleomycin family of antibiotics. Binds to CL990; an antimitotic-antibiotic compound. From Klebsiella pneumoniae.
   3408..3529    +  polyA_signal   SV40 poly(A) signal: SV40 polyadenylation signal
   3602..3618    -  protein_bind   lac operator: The lac repressor binds to the lac operator to inhibit transcription in E. coli. This inhibition can be relieved by adding lactose or isopropyl-β-D-thiogalactopyranoside (IPTG). lac repressor encoded by lacI
   3626..3656    -  promoter       lac promoter: promoter for the E. coli lac operon
   3671..3692    -  protein_bind   CAP binding site: CAP binding activates transcription in the presence of cAMP. E. coli catabolite activator protein
   3705..3797    -  CDS            lacI (fragment): lac repressor; lacI; The lac repressor binds to the lac operator to inhibit transcription in E. coli. This inhibition can be relieved by adding lactose or isopropyl-β-D-thiogalactopyranoside (IPTG).
   3980..4568    -  rep_origin     ori: high-copy-number ColE1/pMB1/pBR322/pUC origin of replication
   4739..5599    -  CDS            AmpR: β-lactamase; bla; confers resistance to ampicillin, carbenicillin, and related antibiotics
   5600..5704    -  promoter       AmpR promoter: bla
   5763..5815    -  misc_feature   bom (fragment): basis of mobility region from pBR322
