[The description below was written by a language model from this plasmid's Addgene catalogue record and pLannotate feature annotations shown in this document.]
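Description:
pcDNA3.2/V5 hsa-mir-150 is a mammalian expression plasmid built on the Invitrogen pcDNA3.2/V5-DEST Gateway destination backbone and designed to overexpress the human microRNA miR-150 from its native genomic context. It is propagated in E. coli through a high-copy ColE1/pUC-type origin with ampicillin selection (AmpR under its own bla promoter). It also carries an f1 origin, which allows single-stranded DNA production. For selection in mammalian cells, an SV40 enhancer/early promoter drives a neomycin phosphotransferase gene terminated by an SV40 polyadenylation signal, conferring G418 resistance. The sequenced record is 5,969 nt, shorter than the listed 7,711 bp empty backbone. This is expected because Gateway recombination replaces the destination cassette with the much smaller insert.

The payload is a 461 bp fragment of human genomic DNA containing the pre-miR-150 hairpin plus roughly 100 nt of flanking sequence on each side. It was PCR-amplified with Gateway-compatible ends, moved into pDONR221 and then recombined into the destination vector, so it sits between attB1 and attB2 sites. The CMV immediate-early enhancer and promoter transcribe this fragment as a primary-miRNA-like transcript, which the endogenous processing machinery of the cell can convert into mature miRNA. An upstream T7 promoter is also present. The V5 epitope coding sequence downstream of attB2 comes from the backbone and has no function here, since the insert is a non-coding RNA. The HSV TK polyadenylation signal terminates the transcript. A few small annotations, such as the truncated HIV-1 LTR, bGH poly(A), ble and lacI fragments, appear to be short backbone matches rather than functional elements. The associated publication concerns experimental evaluation of annotated and novel mammalian microRNA genes, consistent with use in transfection-based assays of hairpin processing and miRNA expression.
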