Addgene plasmid #26310: pcDNA3.2/V5 hsa-mir-150
Depositing lab: David Bartel. Depositing organization: Whitehead Institute for Biomedical Research. Publication: Mammalian microRNAs: experimental evaluation of novel and previously annotated genes. Chiang HR, Schoenfeld LW, Ruby JG, Auyeung VC, Spies N, Baek D, Johnston WK, Russ C, Luo S, Babiarz JE, Blelloch R, Schroth GP, Nusbaum C, Bartel DP. Genes Dev. 2010 May 15. 24(10):992-1009. 10.1101/gad.1884710 PubMed 20413612.
Backbone
  Vector backbone: pcDNA3.2/V5-DEST
  Backbone manufacturer: Invitrogen
  Backbone size w/o insert (bp): 7711
  Vector type: Mammalian Expression
  Selectable markers: Neomycin (select with G418)
Growth in bacteria
  Bacterial resistance: Ampicillin, 100 μg/mL
  Growth temperature: 37°C
  Growth strain: DH5alpha
  Copy number: Unknown
Gene/Insert
  Gene/Insert name: hsa-mir-150 (alt names: mir 150; mir-150)
  Species: H. sapiens (human)
  Insert size (bp): 461
  Entrez Gene: MIR150 (a.k.a. MIRN150, miRNA150, mir-150)
  Cloning method: Gateway Cloning
  Sequencing primers: 5′ CMV-F; 3′ V5 reverse (5'-ACCGAGGAGAGGGTTAGGGAT-3' )
Terms and licenses: Academic/Nonprofit Terms; Industry Terms: Not Available to Industry
Depositor comments: pre-miRNA hairpins and the surrounding regions were amplified from human genomic DNA using Pfu Polymerase and primers with Gateway (Invitrogen)- compatible ends designed to anneal about 100 nt upstream of and downstream from the miRNA hairpins. PCR products were inserted into Gateway vector pDONR221 and subsequently into pcDNA3.2/V5-DEST.
How to cite: pcDNA3.2/V5 hsa-mir-150 was a gift from David Bartel (Addgene plasmid # 26310 ; http://n2t.net/addgene:26310 ; RRID:Addgene_26310)
