>Addgene plasmid #26310 | pcDNA3.2/V5 hsa-mir-150 | depositor partial sequence | sequence record 12394 | Author sequence
GGAGTGGGTGTGCAGTTTCTGCGACTCAGGGTGGCGTCCCCCCAACCTGTCCCTGCCCCTTCCTGCCCTC
TTTGATGCGGCCCCACTTCCTCTGGCAGGAACCCCCGCCCTCCCTGGACCTGGGTATAAGGCAGGGACTG
GGCCCACGGGGAGGCAGCGTCCCCGAGGCAGCAGCGGCAGCGGCGGCTCCTCTCCCCATGGCCCTGTCTC
CCAACCCTTGTACCAGTGCTGGGCTCAGACCCTGGTACAGGCCTGGGGGACAGGGACCTGGGGACCCCGG
CACCGGCAGGCCCCAAGGGGTGAGGTGAGCGGGCATTGGGACCTCCCCTCCCTGTACTCCCATCTCTGCT
GCGGCTTTTATGCGTCTCTCCCCTTCGGGTCCCACATATCCTCTGGTGCGCTCCTGCCTCACCGCCCCCA
CCCCATGCCTGTCGTCCCCACCTCTGTGTGATGCGCAAAGT
