>Addgene plasmid #26310 | pcDNA3.2/V5 hsa-mir-150 | addgene partial sequence | sequence record 32461 | 26310 with CMV-F
CGAAATTAATACGACTCACTATAGGGAGACCCAAGCTGGCTAGTTAAGCTATCAACAAGTTTGTACAAAA
AAGCAGGCTCATATGGGAGTGGGTGTGCAGTTTCTGCGACTCAGGGTGGCGTCCCCCCAACCTGTCCCTG
CCCCTTCCTGCCCTCTTTGATGCGGCCCCACTTCCTCTGGCAGGAACCCCCGCCCTCCCTGGACCTGGGT
ATAAGGCAGGGACTGGGCCCACGGGGAGGCAGCGTCCCCGAGGCAGCAGCGGCAGCGGCGGCTCCTCTCC
CCATGGCCCTGTCTCCCAACCCTTGTACCAGTGCTGGGCTCAGACCCTGGTACAGGCCTGGGGGACAGGG
ACCTGGGGACCCCGGCACCGGCAGGCCCCAAGGGGTGAGGTGAGCGGGCATTGGGACCTCCCCTCCCTGT
ACTCCCATCTCTGCTGCGGCTTTTATGCGTCTCTCCCCTTCGGGTCCCACATATCCTCTGGTGCGCTCCT
GCCTCACCGCCCCCACCCCATGCCTGTCGTCCCCACCTCTGTGTGATGCGCAAAGTAAGCTTACCCAGCT
TTCTTGTACAAAGTGGTTGATCTAGAGGGCCCGCGGTTCGAAGGTAAGCCTATCCCTAACCCTCTCCTCG
GTCTCGATTCTACGCGTACCGGTTAGTAATGAGTTTAAACGGGGGAGGCTAACTGAAACACGGAAGGAGA
CAATACCGGAAGGAACCCGCGCTATGACGGCAATAAAAAGACAGAATAAAACGCACGGGTGTTGGGTCGT
TTGTTCATAAACGCGGGGTTCGGTCCCAGGGCTGG
